>Addgene plasmid #54276 | mEmerald-TES-C-14 | depositor partial sequence | sequence record 84416 | insert sequence
AGTGACGTCAGATCCGCTAGCGCTACCGGTCGCCACCATGGTGAGCAAGGGCGAGGAGCTGTTCACCGGG
GTGGTGCCCATCCTGGTCGAGCTGGACGGCGACGTAAACGGCCACAAGTTCAGCGTGTCCGGCGAGGGCG
AGGGCGATGCCACCTACGGCAAGCTGACCCTGAAGTTCATCTGCACCACCGGCAAGCTGCCCGTGCCCTG
GCCCACCCTCGTGACCACCTTGACCTACGGCGTGCAGTGCTTCGCCCGCTACCCCGACCACATGAAGCAG
CACGACTTCTTCAAGTCCGCCATGCCCGAAGGCTACGTCCAGGAGCGCACCATCTTCTTCAAGGACGACG
GCAACTACAAGACCCGCGCCGAGGTGAAGTTCGAGGGCGACACCCTGGTGAACCGCATCGAGCTGAAGGG
CATCGACTTCAAGGAGGACGGCAACATCCTGGGGCACAAGCTGGAGTACAACTACAACAGCCACAAGGTC
TATATCACCGCCGACAAGCAGAAGAACGGCATCAAGGTGAACTTCAAGACCCGCCACAACATCGAGGACG
GCAGCGTGCAGCTCGCCGACCACTACCAGCAGAACACCCCCATCGGCGACGGCCCCGTGCTGCTGCCCGA
CAACCACTACCTGAGCACCCAGTCCAAGCTGAGCAAAGACCCCAACGAGAAGCGCGATCACATGGTCCTG
CTGGAGTTCGTGACCGCCGCCGGGATCACTCTCGGCATGGACGAGCTGTACAAGTCCGGACTCAGATCTG
GCAGCGGTGGAGGCAGCGCATCCGGCGACCTGGAAAACAAAGTGAAGAAGATGGGCTTAGGTCACGAGCA
AGGATTTGGAGCCCCTTGTTTAAAATGCAAAGAAAAATGTGAAGGATTCGAACTGCACTTCTGGAGAAAA
ATATGTCGTAACTGCAAGTGTGGCCAAGAAGAGCATGATGTCCTCTTGAGCAATGAAGAGGATCGAAAAG
TGGGAAAACTTTTTGAAGACACCAAGTATACCACTCTGATTGCAAAACTAAAGTCAGATGGAATTCCCAT
GTATAAACGCAATGTTATGATATTGACGAATCCAGTTGCTGCCAAGAAGAATGTCTCCATCAATACAGTT
ACCTATGAGTGGGCTCCTCCTGTCCAGAATCAAGCATTGGCCAGGCAGTACATGCAGATGCTACCCAAGG
AAAAGCAGCCAGTAGCAGGCTCAGAGGGGGCACAGTACCGGAAGAAGCAGCTGGCAAAGCAGCTCCCTGC
ACATGACCAGGACCCTTCAAAGTGCCATGAGTTGTCTCCCAGAGAGGTGAAGGAGATGGAGCAGTTTGTG
AAGAAATATAAGAGCGAAGCTCTGGGAGTAGGAGATGTCAAACTTCCCTGTGAGATGGATGCCCAAGGCC
CCAAACAAATGAACATTCCTGGAGGGGATAGAAGCACCCCAGCAGCAGTGGGGGCCATGGAGGACAAATC
TGCTGAGCACAAAAGAACTCAATATTCCTGCTATTGCTGCAAACTGAGTATGAAAGAAGGTGACCCAGCC
ATCTATGCCGAAAGGGCTGGCTATGATAAACTGTGGCACCCAGCTTGTTTTGTCTGCAGCACCTGCCATG
AACTCCTGGTTGACATGATTTATTTTTGGAAGAATGAGAAGCTATACTGTGGCAGACATTACTGTGACAG
CGAGAAACCCCGATGTGCTGGCTGTGACGAGCTGATATTCAGCAATGAGTATACCCAGGCAGAAAACCAG
AATTGGCACCTGAAACACTTCTGCTGCTTTGACTGTGATAGCATTCTAGCTGGGGAGATATACGTGATGG
TCAATGACAAGCCCGTGTGCAAGCCCTGCTATGTGAAGAATCACGCTGTGGTGTGTCAAGGATGCCACAA
TGCCATCGACCCAGAAGTGCAGCGGGTGACCTATAACAATTTCAGCTGGCATGCATCCACAGAGTGCTTT
CTGTGCTCTTGCTGCAGCAAATGCCTCATTGGGCAGAAGTTCATGCCAGTAGAAGGGATGGTTTTCTGTT
CAGTGGAATGTAAGAAGAGGATGTCTTAGGGATCCACCGGATCTAGATAACTGATCATAATCAGCCATAC
CACATTTTAGGAGG
