>Addgene plasmid #54276 | mEmerald-TES-C-14 | addgene partial sequence | sequence record 88927 | EGFP-C 5'-CATGGTCCTGCTGGAGTTCGTG-3'
ACGAGCTGTACAAGTCCGGACTCAGATCTGGCAGCGGTGGAGGCAGCGCATCCGGCGACCTGGAAAACAA
AGTGAAGAAGATGGGCTTAGGTCACGAGCAAGGATTTGGAGCCCCTTGTTTAAAATGCAAAGAAAAATGT
GAAGGATTCGAACTGCACTTCTGGAGAAAAATATGTCGTAACTGCAAGTGTGGCCAAGAAGAGCATGATG
TCCTCTTGAGCAATGAAGAGGATCGAAAAGTGGGAAAACTTTTTGAAGACACCAAGTATACCACTCTGAT
TGCAAAACTAAAGTCAGATGGAATTCCCATGTATAAACGCAATGTTATGATATTGACGAATCCAGTTGCT
GCCAAGAAGAATGTCTCCATCAATACAGTTACCTATGAGTGGGCTCCTCCTGTCCAGAATCAAGCATTGG
CCAGGCAGTACATGCAGATGCTACCCAAGGAAAAGCAGCCAGTAGCAGGCTCAGAGGGGGCACAGTACCG
GAAGAAGCAGCTGGCAAAGCAGCTCCCTGCACATGACCAGGACCCTTCAAAGTGCCATGAGTTGTCTCCC
AGAGAGGTGAAGGAGATGGAGCAGTTTGTGAAGAAATATAAGAGCGAAGCTCTGGGAGTAGGAGATGTCA
AACTTCCCTGTGAGATGGATGCCCAAGGCCCCAAACAAATGAACATTCCTGGAGGGGATAGAAGCACCCC
AGCAGCAGTGGGGGCCATGGAGGACAAATCTGCTGAGCACAAAAGAACTCAATATTCCTGCTATTGCTGC
AAACTGAGTATGAAAGAAGGTGACCCAGCCATCTATGCCGAAAGGGCTGGCTATGATAAACTGTGGCACC
CAGCTTGTTTTGTCTGCAGCACCTGCCATGAACTCCTGGTTGACATGATTTATTTTTGGAAGAATGAGAA
GCTATACTGTGGCAGACATTACTGTGACAGCGAGAAA
