[The description below was written by a language model from this plasmid's Addgene catalogue record.]
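Description:
mEmerald-TES-C-14 is a mammalian expression plasmid built on the mEmerald-C1 backbone (about 4.75 kb without the insert), a C1-style fluorescent protein fusion vector. It is maintained in E. coli as a high-copy plasmid under kanamycin selection, and it carries a neomycin resistance marker so that transfected mammalian cells can be selected with G418. No feature table accompanies the record, so the origin of replication and the exact arrangement of the resistance cassette are not stated. The use of an SV40 polyA reverse sequencing primer suggests that an SV40 polyadenylation signal lies downstream of the insert.

The payload is human TES (testin, also known as TESS), matching reference transcript NM_015641 and expressed from the CMV promoter, which drives strong constitutive transcription in most mammalian cell lines. The backbone supplies mEmerald at the N-terminus, so the product is an mEmerald-TES fusion with TES placed C-terminal to the fluorescent protein. mEmerald is a bright green GFP derivative, with excitation recorded at 487 nm and emission at 509 nm. The "14" in the name probably refers to the length of the linker between the two parts, but the record does not confirm this, and the cloning method is listed as unknown.

The fusion is recorded as localizing to focal adhesions. The construct therefore serves as a green fluorescent marker for these structures, used to visualise focal adhesions and follow testin distribution by fluorescence microscopy in transiently transfected or G418-selected cells.
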