Addgene plasmid #54276: mEmerald-TES-C-14
Purpose: Localization: Focal Adhesions, Excitation: 487, Emission: 509
Depositing lab: Michael Davidson. Depositing organization: Florida State University, Tallahassee.
Backbone
  Vector backbone: mEmerald-C1
  Backbone size w/o insert (bp): 4750
  Vector type: Mammalian Expression
  Selectable markers: Neomycin (select with G418)
Growth in bacteria
  Bacterial resistance: Kanamycin, 50 μg/mL
  Growth temperature: 37°C
  Growth strain: DH5alpha
  Copy number: High Copy
Gene/Insert
  Gene/Insert name: TES (alt name: NM_015641)
  Species: H. sapiens (human)
  Entrez Gene: TES (a.k.a. TESS, TESS-2)
  Promoter: CMV
  Tag / fusion protein: mEmerald (N terminal on backbone)
  Cloning method: Unknown
  Sequencing primers: 5′ CMV-F; 3′ SV40pA-R
Terms and licenses: Academic/Nonprofit Terms; Industry Terms
Depositor comments: . Excitation = 487; Emission = 509. Localization data: Focal Adhesions
How to cite: mEmerald-TES-C-14 was a gift from Michael Davidson (Addgene plasmid # 54276 ; http://n2t.net/addgene:54276 ; RRID:Addgene_54276)
